>Addgene plasmid #30128 | pcDNA3 mCerulean LIC cloning vector (6E) | addgene partial sequence | sequence record 35270 | 30128 with CMV-F
AGCTCTCTGGCTAACTAGAGAACCCACTGCTTACTGGCTTATCGAAATTAATACGACTCACTATAGGGAG
ACCCAAGCTTGGTACCGAGCTCGGATCCCTACTTCCAATCCAATATTGGTAGTGGGAGCAACGGCAGCAG
CGGATCCGTGAGCAAGGGCGAGGAGCTGTTCACCGGGGTGGTGCCCATCCTGGTCGAGCTGGACGGCGAC
GTAAACGGCCACAGGTTCAGCGTGTCCGGCGAGGGCGAGGGCGATGCCACCTACGGCAAGCTGACCCTGA
AGTTCATCTGCACCACCGGCAAGCTGCCCGTGCCCTGGCCCACCCTCGTGACCACCCTGACCTGGGGCGT
GCAGTGCTTCGCCCGCTACCCCGACCACATGAAGCAGCACGACTTCTTCAAGTCCGCCATGCCCGAAGGC
TACGTCCAGGAGCGTACCATCTTCTTCAAGGACGACGGCAACTACAAGACCCGCGCCGAGGTGAAGTTCG
AGGGCGACACCCTGGTGAACCGCATCGAGCTGAAGGGCATCGACTTCAAGGAGGACGGCAACATCCTGGG
GCACAAGCTGGAGTACAACGCCATCAGCGACAACGTCTATATCACCGCCGACAAGCAGAAGAACGGCATC
AAGGCCCACTTCAAGATCCGCCACAACATCGAGGACGGCAGCGTGCAGCTCGCCGACCACTACCAGCAGA
ACACCCCCATCGGCGACGGCCCCGTGCTGCTGCCCGACAACCACTACCTGAGCACCCAGTCCAAGCTGAG
CAAAGACCCCAACGAGAAGCGCGATCACATGGTCCTGCTGGAGTTCGTGACCGCCGCCCG
