[The description below was written by a language model from this plasmid's Addgene catalogue record.]
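Description:
pcDNA3 mCerulean LIC cloning vector (6E) is an empty mammalian expression backbone derived from pcDNA3, with a recorded backbone size of 6145 bp. It is designed for ligation-independent cloning (LIC) of an open reading frame upstream of, and in frame with, the cyan fluorescent protein mCerulean. It is propagated in E. coli as a high-copy plasmid under ampicillin selection. It also carries a neomycin resistance marker, so transfected mammalian cells can be selected with G418. No feature table is provided. The promoter is therefore not stated explicitly, although the pcDNA3 origin and the use of a CMV forward sequencing primer are consistent with the CMV promoter normally found in that backbone.

The vector contains no insert. Its payload is the LIC site followed by the mCerulean coding sequence, which becomes a C-terminal fusion tag on whatever protein is cloned in. The user amplifies the gene of interest with primers bearing vector-specific LIC tails. The forward tail supplies a Kozak context ahead of the start codon, and the reverse primer must omit a stop codon so that translation reads through into mCerulean. The vector is linearised at an SspI site, and both vector and PCR product are treated with T4 DNA polymerase in the presence of a single complementary nucleotide. This generates long complementary overhangs that anneal without ligase, and the LIC site is destroyed in the process. Insert presence can be checked by HindIII and XbaI digestion.

The depositor gives mCerulean an excitation maximum of 435 nm and an emission maximum of 477 nm. The resulting constructs are suited to expressing cyan-tagged fusion proteins in mammalian cells, for example for fluorescence imaging.
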