Addgene plasmid #30128: pcDNA3 mCerulean LIC cloning vector (6E)
Purpose: (Empty Backbone)
Depositing lab: Scott Gradia. Depositing organization: University of California, Berkeley.
Backbone
  Vector backbone: pcDNA3
  Backbone size (bp): 6145
  Vector type: Mammalian Expression
  Selectable markers: Neomycin (select with G418)
Growth in bacteria
  Bacterial resistance: Ampicillin, 100 μg/mL
  Growth temperature: 37°C
  Growth strain: DH5alpha
  Copy number: High Copy
Gene/Insert
  Gene/Insert name: None
  Tag / fusion protein: mCerulean (C terminal on backbone)
  Cloning method: Restriction Enzyme; 5′ cloning site LIC site vKoz/GFP (destroyed during cloning); 3′ cloning site LIC site vKoz/GFP (destroyed during cloning)
  Sequencing primers: 5′ CMV F (5'cgcaaatgggcggtaggcgtg); 3′ GFP reverse (5'cagctcgaccaggatgggc3')
Terms and licenses: Academic/Nonprofit Terms; Industry Terms: Not Available to Industry
Depositor comments: This is an empty LIC vector derived from pcDNA3. It adds an mCerulean gene to the C-terminus of your protein of interest. mCerulean has a excitation max of 435 nm and an emission max of 477 nm. To clone into this vector, add the following tags to your PCR primers: LIC vKoz Forward tag 5’-TACTTCCAATCCAATGCCACC(ATG) LIC vGFP Reverse tag 5’-CTCCCACTACCAATGCC Do NOT include a stop codon with your reverse primer. T4-treat PCR with dCTP. Linearize vector with SspI, then T4-treat with dGTP. Can verify the presence of insert by digesting with HindIII and XbaI. For more information, please see our website: http://qb3.berkeley.edu/qb3/macrolab/
How to cite: pcDNA3 mCerulean LIC cloning vector (6E) was a gift from Scott Gradia (Addgene plasmid # 30128 ; http://n2t.net/addgene:30128 ; RRID:Addgene_30128)
