LOCUS       Exported 6145 bp ds-DNA circular SYN 12-MAY-2021
DEFINITION  synthetic circular DNA
ACCESSION   .
VERSION     .
KEYWORDS    pcDNA3 mCerulean LIC cloning vector (6E)
SOURCE      synthetic DNA construct
  ORGANISM  synthetic DNA construct
REFERENCE   1 (bases 1 to 6145)
  TITLE     6-series mammalian LIC expression vectors
REFERENCE   2 (bases 1 to 6145)
  AUTHORS   .
  TITLE     Direct Submission
  JOURNAL   Exported May 12, 2021 from SnapGene Server 1.1.58
            http://www.snapgene.com
FEATURES             Location/Qualifiers
     source          1..6145
                     /organism="synthetic DNA construct"
                     /mol_type="other DNA"
     primer_bind     complement(44..63)
                     /label=pRS-marker
                     /note="pRS vectors, use to sequence yeast selectable
                     marker"
     enhancer        235..614
                     /label=CMV enhancer
                     /note="human cytomegalovirus immediate early enhancer"
     promoter        615..818
                     /label=CMV promoter
                     /note="human cytomegalovirus (CMV) immediate early
                     promoter"
     primer_bind     769..789
                     /label=CMV-F
                     /note="Human CMV immediate early promoter, forward primer"
     primer_bind     863..882
                     /label=T7
                     /note="T7 promoter, forward primer"
     promoter        863..881
                     /label=T7 promoter
                     /note="promoter for bacteriophage T7 RNA polymerase"
     CDS             962..1678
                     /codon_start=1
                     /product="enhanced monomeric variant of CFP (Rizzo et al.,
                     2004)"
                     /label=mCerulean
                     /note=" mammalian codon-optimized"
                     /translation="VSKGEELFTGVVPILVELDGDVNGHRFSVSGEGEGDATYGKLTLK
                     FICTTGKLPVPWPTLVTTLTWGVQCFARYPDHMKQHDFFKSAMPEGYVQERTIFFKDDG
                     NYKTRAEVKFEGDTLVNRIELKGIDFKEDGNILGHKLEYNAISDNVYITADKQKNGIKA
                     HFKIRHNIEDGSVQLADHYQQNTPIGDGPVLLPDNHYLSTQSKLSKDPNEKRDHMVLLE
                     FVTAAGITLGMDELYK"
     primer_bind     complement(1004..1025)
                     /label=EGFP-N
                     /note="EGFP, reverse primer"
     primer_bind     complement(1265..1284)
                     /label=EXFP-R
                     /note="For distinguishing EGFP variants, reverse primer"
     primer_bind     1612..1633
                     /label=EGFP-C
                     /note="EGFP, forward primer"
     promoter        complement(1697..1715)
                     /label=SP6 promoter
                     /note="promoter for bacteriophage SP6 RNA polymerase"
     primer_bind     complement(1698..1715)
                     /label=SP6
                     /note="SP6 promoter, forward primer"
     primer_bind     complement(1735..1752)
                     /label=BGH-rev
                     /note="Bovine growth hormone terminator, reverse primer.
                     Also called BGH reverse"
     polyA_signal    1741..1965
                     /label=bGH poly(A) signal
                     /note="bovine growth hormone polyadenylation signal"
     rep_origin      2011..2439
                     /direction=RIGHT
                     /label=f1 ori
                     /note="f1 bacteriophage origin of replication; arrow
                     indicates direction of (+) strand synthesis"
     primer_bind     complement(2098..2117)
                     /label=F1ori-R
                     /note="F1 origin, reverse primer"
     primer_bind     2308..2329
                     /label=F1ori-F
                     /note="F1 origin, forward primer"
     primer_bind     complement(2448..2468)
                     /label=pBABE 3'
                     /note="SV40 enhancer, reverse primer for pBABE vectors"
     promoter        2453..2783
                     /label=SV40 promoter
                     /note="SV40 enhancer and early promoter"
     rep_origin      2634..2769
                     /label=SV40 ori
                     /note="SV40 origin of replication"
     primer_bind     2696..2715
                     /label=SV40pro-F
                     /note="SV40 promoter/origin, forward primer"
     CDS             2850..3644
                     /codon_start=1
                     /gene="aph(3')-II (or nptII)"
                     /product="aminoglycoside phosphotransferase from Tn5"
                     /label=NeoR/KanR
                     /note="confers resistance to neomycin, kanamycin, and G418
                     (Geneticin(R))"
                     /translation="MIEQDGLHAGSPAAWVERLFGYDWAQQTIGCSDAAVFRLSAQGRP
                     VLFVKTDLSGALNELQDEAARLSWLATTGVPCAAVLDVVTEAGRDWLLLGEVPGQDLLS
                     SHLAPAEKVSIMADAMRRLHTLDPATCPFDHQAKHRIERARTRMEAGLVDQDDLDEEHQ
                     GLAPAELFARLKARMPDGEDLVVTHGDACLPNIMVENGRFSGFIDCGRLGVADRYQDIA
                     LATRDIAEELGGEWADRFLVLYGIAAPDSQRIAFYRLLDEFF"
     primer_bind     complement(2904..2923)
                     /label=Neo-R
                     /note="Neomycin resistance gene, reverse primer"
     primer_bind     3514..3533
                     /label=Neo-F
                     /note="Neomycin resistance gene, forward primer"
     polyA_signal    3818..3939
                     /label=SV40 poly(A) signal
                     /note="SV40 polyadenylation signal"
     primer_bind     complement(3855..3874)
                     /label=SV40pA-R
                     /note="SV40 polyA, reverse primer"
     primer_bind     3909..3928
                     /label=EBV-rev
                     /note="SV40 polyA terminator, reverse primer"
     primer_bind     complement(3988..4004)
                     /label=M13 rev
                     /note="common sequencing primer, one of multiple similar
                     variants"
     primer_bind     complement(3988..4004)
                     /label=M13 Reverse
                     /note="In lacZ gene. Also called M13-rev"
     primer_bind     complement(4001..4023)
                     /label=M13/pUC Reverse
                     /note="In lacZ gene"
     protein_bind    4012..4028
                     /label=lac operator
                     /bound_moiety="lac repressor encoded by lacI"
                     /note="The lac repressor binds to the lac operator to
                     inhibit transcription in E. coli. This inhibition can be
                     relieved by adding lactose or
                     isopropyl-beta-D-thiogalactopyranoside (IPTG)."
     promoter        complement(4036..4066)
                     /label=lac promoter
                     /note="promoter for the E. coli lac operon"
     protein_bind    4081..4102
                     /label=CAP binding site
                     /bound_moiety="E. coli catabolite activator protein"
                     /note="CAP binding activates transcription in the presence
                     of cAMP."
     primer_bind     complement(4219..4236)
                     /label=L4440
                     /note="L4440 vector, forward primer"
     rep_origin      complement(4390..4978)
                     /direction=LEFT
                     /label=ori
                     /note="high-copy-number ColE1/pMB1/pBR322/pUC origin of
                     replication"
     primer_bind     complement(4470..4489)
                     /label=pBR322ori-F
                     /note="pBR322 origin, forward primer"
     CDS             complement(5149..6009)
                     /codon_start=1
                     /gene="bla"
                     /product="beta-lactamase"
                     /label=AmpR
                     /note="confers resistance to ampicillin, carbenicillin, and
                     related antibiotics"
                     /translation="MSIQHFRVALIPFFAAFCLPVFAHPETLVKVKDAEDQLGARVGYI
                     ELDLNSGKILESFRPEERFPMMSTFKVLLCGAVLSRIDAGQEQLGRRIHYSQNDLVEYS
                     PVTEKHLTDGMTVRELCSAAITMSDNTAANLLLTTIGGPKELTAFLHNMGDHVTRLDRW
                     EPELNEAIPNDERDTTMPVAMATTLRKLLTGELLTLASRQQLIDWMEADKVAGPLLRSA
                     LPAGWFIADKSGAGERGSRGIIAALGPDGKPSRIVVIYTTGSQATMDERNRQIAEIGAS
                     LIKHW"
     primer_bind     5772..5791
                     /label=Amp-R
                     /note="Ampicillin resistance gene, reverse primer"
     promoter        complement(6010..6114)
                     /gene="bla"
                     /label=AmpR promoter
ORIGIN
        1 gacggatcgg gagatctccc gatcccctat ggtcgactct cagtacaatc tgctctgatg
       61 ccgcatagtt aagccagtat ctgctccctg cttgtgtgtt ggaggtcgct gagtagtgcg
      121 cgagcaaaat ttaagctaca acaaggcaag gcttgaccga caattgcatg aagaatctgc
      181 ttagggttag gcgttttgcg ctgcttcgcg atgtacgggc cagatatacg cgttgacatt
      241 gattattgac tagttattaa tagtaatcaa ttacggggtc attagttcat agcccatata
      301 tggagttccg cgttacataa cttacggtaa atggcccgcc tggctgaccg cccaacgacc
      361 cccgcccatt gacgtcaata atgacgtatg ttcccatagt aacgccaata gggactttcc
      421 attgacgtca atgggtggac tatttacggt aaactgccca cttggcagta catcaagtgt
      481 atcatatgcc aagtacgccc cctattgacg tcaatgacgg taaatggccc gcctggcatt
      541 atgcccagta catgacctta tgggactttc ctacttggca gtacatctac gtattagtca
      601 tcgctattac catggtgatg cggttttggc agtacatcaa tgggcgtgga tagcggtttg
      661 actcacgggg atttccaagt ctccacccca ttgacgtcaa tgggagtttg ttttggcacc
      721 aaaatcaacg ggactttcca aaatgtcgta acaactccgc cccattgacg caaatgggcg
      781 gtaggcgtgt acggtgggag gtctatataa gcagagctct ctggctaact agagaaccca
      841 ctgcttactg gcttatcgaa attaatacga ctcactatag ggagacccaa gcttggtacc
      901 gagctcggat ccctacttcc aatccaatat tggtagtggg agcaacggca gcagcggatc
      961 cgtgagcaag ggcgaggagc tgttcaccgg ggtggtgccc atcctggtcg agctggacgg
     1021 cgacgtaaac ggccacaggt tcagcgtgtc cggcgagggc gagggcgatg ccacctacgg
     1081 caagctgacc ctgaagttca tctgcaccac cggcaagctg cccgtgccct ggcccaccct
     1141 cgtgaccacc ctgacctggg gcgtgcagtg cttcgcccgc taccccgacc acatgaagca
     1201 gcacgacttc ttcaagtccg ccatgcccga aggctacgtc caggagcgta ccatcttctt
     1261 caaggacgac ggcaactaca agacccgcgc cgaggtgaag ttcgagggcg acaccctggt
     1321 gaaccgcatc gagctgaagg gcatcgactt caaggaggac ggcaacatcc tggggcacaa
     1381 gctggagtac aacgccatca gcgacaacgt ctatatcacc gccgacaagc agaagaacgg
     1441 catcaaggcc cacttcaaga tccgccacaa catcgaggac ggcagcgtgc agctcgccga
     1501 ccactaccag cagaacaccc ccatcggcga cggccccgtg ctgctgcccg acaaccacta
     1561 cctgagcacc cagtccaagc tgagcaaaga ccccaacgag aagcgcgatc acatggtcct
     1621 gctggagttc gtgaccgccg ccgggatcac tctcggcatg gacgagctgt acaagtagta
     1681 atctagaggg ccctattcta tagtgtcacc taaatgctag agctcgctga tcagcctcga
     1741 ctgtgccttc tagttgccag ccatctgttg tttgcccctc ccccgtgcct tccttgaccc
     1801 tggaaggtgc cactcccact gtcctttcct aataaaatga ggaaattgca tcgcattgtc
     1861 tgagtaggtg tcattctatt ctggggggtg gggtggggca ggacagcaag ggggaggatt
     1921 gggaagacaa tagcaggcat gctggggatg cggtgggctc tatggcttct gaggcggaaa
     1981 gaaccagctg gggctctagg gggtatcccc nnnnnnnnnn nnnnnnnnnn nnnnnnnnnn
     2041 nnnnnnnnnn nnnnnnnnnn nnnnnnnnnn nnnnnnnnnn nnnnnnnnnn nnnnnnnnnn
     2101 nnnnnnnnnn nnnnnnnnnn nnnnnnnnnn nnnncgccgg ctttccccgt caagctctaa
     2161 atcggggcan nnnnnnnnnn nnnnnnnnnn nnnnnnnnnn nnnnnnnnnn nnnnnnnnnn
     2221 nnnnnnannn nnnnnnnnnn nnnnnnnnnn nnnnnnnnnn nnnnnnnnnn nnnnnncctt
     2281 tgacgttgga gtccacgttc tttaatagtg gactcttgtt ccaaactgga acaacactca
     2341 accctatctc ggtctattct tttgatttat aagggatttt ggggatttcg gcctattggt
     2401 taaaaaatga gctgatttaa caaaaattta acgcgaatta attctgtgga atgtgtgtca
     2461 gttagggtgt ggaaagtccc caggctcccc aggcaggcag aagtatgcaa agcatgcatc
     2521 tcaattagtc agcaaccagg tgtggaaagt ccccaggctc cccagcaggc agaagtatgc
     2581 aaagcatgca tctcaattag tcagcaacca tagtcccgcc cctaactccg cccatcccgc
     2641 ccctaactcc gcccagttcc gcccattctc cgccccatgg ctgactaatt ttttttattt
     2701 atgcagaggc cgaggccgcc tctgcctctg agctattcca gaagtagtga ggaggctttt
     2761 ttggaggcct aggcttttgc aaaaagctcc cgggagcttg tatatccatt ttcggatctg
     2821 atcaagagac aggatgagga tcgtttcgca tgattgaaca agatggattg cacgcaggtt
     2881 ctccggccgc ttgggtggag aggctattcg gctatgactg ggcacaacag acaatcggct
     2941 gctctgatgc cgccgtgttc cggctgtcag cgcaggggcg cccggttctt tttgtcaaga
     3001 ccgacctgtc cggtgccctg aatgaactgc aggacgaggc agcgcggcta tcgtggctgg
     3061 ccacgacggg cgttccttgc gcagctgtgc tcgacgttgt cactgaagcg ggaagggact
     3121 ggctgctatt gggcgaagtg ccggggcagg atctcctgtc atctcacctt gctcctgccg
     3181 agaaagtatc catcatggct gatgcaatgc ggcggctgca tacgcttgat ccggctacct
     3241 gcccattcga ccaccaagcg aaacatcgca tcgagcgagc acgtactcgg atggaagccg
     3301 gtcttgtcga tcaggatgat ctggacgaag agcatcaggg gctcgcgcca gccgaactgt
     3361 tcgccaggct caaggcgcgc atgcccgacg gcgaggatct cgtcgtgacc catggcgatg
     3421 cctgcttgcc gaatatcatg gtggaaaatg gccgcttttc tggattcatc gactgtggcc
     3481 ggctgggtgt ggcggaccgc tatcaggaca tagcgttggc tacccgtgat attgctgaag
     3541 agcttggcgg cgaatgggct gaccgcttcc tcgtgcttta cggtatcgcc gctcccgatt
     3601 cgcagcgcat cgccttctat cgccttcttg acgagttctt ctgagcggga ctctggggtt
     3661 cgaaatgacc gaccaagcga cgcccaacct gccatcacga gatttcgatt ccaccgccgc
     3721 cttctatgaa aggttgggct tcggaatcgt tttccgggac gccggctgga tgatcctcca
     3781 gcgcggggat ctcatgctgg agttcttcgc ccaccccaac ttgtttattg cagcttataa
     3841 tggttacaaa taaagcaata gcatcacaaa tttcacaaat aaagcatttt tttcactgca
     3901 ttctagttgt ggtttgtcca aactcatcaa tgtatcttat catgtctgta taccgtcgac
     3961 ctctagctag agcttggcgt aatcatggtc atagctgttt cctgtgtgaa attgttatcc
     4021 gctcacaatt ccacacaaca tacgagccgg aagcataaag tgtaaagcct ggggtgccta
     4081 atgagtgagc taactcacat taattgcgtt gcgctcactg cccgctttcc agtcgggaaa
     4141 cctgtcgtgc cagctgcatt aatgaatcgg ccaacgcgcg gggagaggcg gtttgcgtat
     4201 tgggcgctct tccgcttcct cgctcactga ctcgctgcgc tcggtcgttc ggctgcggcg
     4261 agcggtatca gctcactcaa aggcggtaat acggttatcc acagaatcag gggataacgc
     4321 aggaaagaac atgtgagcaa aaggccagca aaaggccagg aaccgtaaaa aggccgcgtt
     4381 gctggcgttt ttccataggc tccgcccccc tgacgagcat cacaaaaatc gacgctcaag
     4441 tcagaggtgg cgaaacccga caggactata aagataccag gcgtttcccc ctggaagctc
     4501 cctcgtgcgc tctcctgttc cgaccctgcc gcttaccgga tacctgtccg cctttctccc
     4561 ttcgggaagc gtggcgcttt ctcaatgctc acgctgtagg tatctcagtt cggtgtaggt
     4621 cgttcgctcc aagctgggct gtgtgcacga accccccgtt cagcccgacc gctgcgcctt
     4681 atccggtaac tatcgtcttg agtccaaccc ggtaagacac gacttatcgc cactggcagc
     4741 agccactggt aacaggatta gcagagcgag gtatgtaggc ggtgctacag agttcttgaa
     4801 gtggtggcct aactacggct acactagaag gacagtattt ggtatctgcg ctctgctgaa
     4861 gccagttacc ttcggaaaaa gagttggtag ctcttgatcc ggcaaacaaa ccaccgctgg
     4921 tagcggtggt ttttttgttt gcaagcagca gattacgcgc agaaaaaaag gatctcaaga
     4981 agatcctttg atcttttcta cggggtctga cgctcagtgg aacgaaaact cacgttaagg
     5041 gattttggtc atgagattat caaaaaggat cttcacctag atccttttaa attaaaaatg
     5101 aagttttaaa tcaatctaaa gtatatatga gtaaacttgg tctgacagtt accaatgctt
     5161 aatcagtgag gcacctatct cagcgatctg tctatttcgt tcatccatag ttgcctgact
     5221 ccccgtcgtg tagataacta cgatacggga gggcttacca tctggcccca gtgctgcaat
     5281 gataccgcga gacccacgct caccggctcc agatttatca gcaataaacc agccagccgg
     5341 aagggccgag cgcagaagtg gtcctgcaac tttatccgcc tccatccagt ctattaattg
     5401 ttgccgggaa gctagagtaa gtagttcgcc agttaatagt ttgcgcaacg ttgttgccat
     5461 tgctacaggc atcgtggtgt cacgctcgtc gtttggtatg gcttcattca gctccggttc
     5521 ccaacgatca aggcgagtta catgatcccc catgttgtgc aaaaaagcgg ttagctcctt
     5581 cggtcctccg atcgttgtca gaagtaagtt ggccgcagtg ttatcactca tggttatggc
     5641 agcactgcat aattctctta ctgtcatgcc atccgtaaga tgcttttctg tgactggtga
     5701 gtactcaacc aagtcattct gagaatagtg tatgcggcga ccgagttgct cttgcccggc
     5761 gtcaatacgg gataataccg cgccacatag cagaacttta aaagtgctca tcattggaaa
     5821 acgttcttcg gggcgaaaac tctcaaggat cttaccgctg ttgagatcca gttcgatgta
     5881 acccactcgt gcacccaact gatcttcagc atcttttact ttcaccagcg tttctgggtg
     5941 agcaaaaaca ggaaggcaaa atgccgcaaa aaagggaata agggcgacac ggaaatgttg
     6001 aatactcata ctcttccttt ttcattatta ttgaagcatt tatcagggtt attgtctcat
     6061 gagcggatac atatttgaat gtatttagaa aaataaacaa ataggggttc cgcgcacatt
     6121 tccccgaaaa gtgccacctg acgtc
//
